Addgene plasmid #77935: AAK1 gRNA (BRDN0001146970)
Purpose: 3rd generation lentiviral gRNA plasmid targeting human AAK1
Depositing lab: John Doench & David Root. Depositing organization: Broad Institute. Publication: Optimized sgRNA design to maximize activity and minimize off-target effects of CRISPR-Cas9. Doench JG, Fusi N, Sullender M, Hegde M, Vaimberg EW, Donovan KF, Smith I, Tothova Z, Wilen C, Orchard R, Virgin HW, Listgarten J, Root DE. Nat Biotechnol. 2016 Jan 18. doi: 10.1038/nbt.3437. PubMed 26780180.
Backbone
  Vector backbone: lentiGuide-Puro
  Backbone manufacturer: Zhang Lab (Addgene plasmid # 52963)
  Vector type: Mammalian Expression, Lentiviral, CRISPR
  Selectable markers: Puromycin
Growth in bacteria
  Bacterial resistance: Ampicillin, 100 μg/mL
  Growth temperature: 37°C
  Growth strain: DH5alpha
  Copy number: High Copy
Gene/Insert
  Gene/Insert name: AAK1 (alt names: AAK1; NM_014911.3)
  gRNA/shRNA sequence: CAAAAGGCCGGATATTTACC
  Species: H. sapiens (human)
  Entrez Gene: AAK1
  Promoter: hU6
  Cloning method: Unknown
  Sequencing primers: 5′ U6-F; 3′ pS2-R
Terms and licenses: Academic/Nonprofit Terms; Industry Terms: Not Available to Industry
Depositor comments: The gRNA was designed to target the following Genbank reference sequence(s): NM_014911.3. Note that this plasmid does NOT contain Cas9. It should be used in conjunction with lentiCas9-Blast (Addgene #52962) or otherwise with cell lines already expressing Cas9. Browse the full kinome gRNA library at http://www.addgene.org/pooled-library/broadgpp-human-kinome/ or visit http://www.broadinstitute.org/rnai/public/ for detailed protocols and information.
How to cite: AAK1 gRNA (BRDN0001146970) was a gift from John Doench & David Root (Addgene plasmid # 77935 ; http://n2t.net/addgene:77935 ; RRID:Addgene_77935)
