[The description below was written by a language model from this plasmid's Addgene catalogue record and pLannotate feature annotations shown in this document.]
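Description:
AAK1 gRNA (BRDN0001146970) is a third-generation lentiviral guide RNA plasmid built on the lentiGuide-Puro backbone, designed to direct Streptococcus pyogenes Cas9 to the human AAK1 gene (designed against the NM_014911.3 reference transcript). The assembled sequence is about 8.3 kb. In bacteria it is maintained at high copy through a ColE1/pUC-type origin and selected with ampicillin via the β-lactamase gene. The backbone also carries an f1 origin, an SV40 origin and poly(A) signal, and remnants of lac and phage promoter elements from the parental cloning vector.

The lentiviral transfer cassette begins with an RSV promoter fused to a truncated HIV-1 5' LTR, which makes genomic RNA production Tat-independent. It is followed by the Ψ packaging signal with a partial gag sequence and the Rev response element for Rev-dependent nuclear export. Downstream, a human U6 RNA polymerase III promoter drives the AAK1-targeting spacer joined to the S. pyogenes gRNA scaffold, and a cPPT/CTS element aids nuclear import of the reverse-transcribed genome. A separate EF-1α core promoter with its intron A expresses puromycin N-acetyltransferase for selection of transduced mammalian cells. A WPRE enhances transcript expression, and the cassette ends in a self-inactivating ΔU3 3' LTR.

The plasmid does not encode Cas9, so it is meant to be used with a separate Cas9 lentiviral vector or in cells that already express Cas9. It is an individual clone corresponding to a human kinome gRNA library made with optimized sgRNA design rules, and is suited to knockout of AAK1 in human cells.
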