Features (pLannotate 1.2.2; 29 found; start..end, strand, type, name):
     14..80      +  CDS            small t antigen (fragment): SV40 (simian virus 40) small t antigen
    106..317     +  promoter       EF-1α core promoter: core promoter for human elongation factor EF-1α
    318..1256    +  intron         EF-1α intron A: intron upstream of the start codon of human EF-1α
   1278..1877    +  CDS            PuroR (fragment): puromycin N-acetyltransferase; pac from Streptomyces; confers resistance to puromycin
   1893..2481    +  misc_feature   WPRE: woodchuck hepatitis virus posttranscriptional regulatory element
   2532..2551    +  misc_feature   cPPT/CTS (fragment): central polypurine tract and central termination sequence of HIV-1
   2553..2786    +  LTR            3' LTR (ΔU3): self-inactivating 3' long terminal repeat (LTR) from HIV-1
   2864..2985    +  polyA_signal   SV40 poly(A) signal: SV40 polyadenylation signal
   3025..3160    +  rep_origin     SV40 ori: SV40 origin of replication
   3181..3199    -  promoter       T7 promoter: promoter for bacteriophage T7 RNA polymerase
   3207..3362    +  CDS            lacZα (fragment): LacZα fragment of β-galactosidase; lacZ fragment
   3367..3795    +  rep_origin     f1 ori (sequence partly withheld): f1 bacteriophage origin of replication; arrow indicates direction of (+) strand synthesis
   3848..3952    +  promoter       AmpR promoter: bla
   3953..4813    +  CDS            AmpR: β-lactamase; bla; confers resistance to ampicillin, carbenicillin, and related antibiotics
   4984..5572    +  rep_origin     ori: high-copy-number ColE1/pMB1/pBR322/pUC origin of replication
   5755..5847    +  CDS            lacI (fragment): lac repressor; lacI; The lac repressor binds to the lac operator to inhibit transcription in E. coli. This inhibition can be relieved by adding lactose or isopropyl-β-D-thiogalactopyranoside (IPTG).
   5860..5881    +  protein_bind   CAP binding site: CAP binding activates transcription in the presence of cAMP. E. coli catabolite activator protein
   5896..5926    +  promoter       lac promoter: promoter for the E. coli lac operon
   5934..5950    +  protein_bind   lac operator: The lac repressor binds to the lac operator to inhibit transcription in E. coli. This inhibition can be relieved by adding lactose or isopropyl-β-D-thiogalactopyranoside (IPTG). lac repressor encoded by lacI
   5995..6013    +  promoter       T3 promoter: promoter for bacteriophage T3 RNA polymerase
   6041..6267    +  promoter       RSV promoter: Rous sarcoma virus enhancer/promoter
   6268..6448    +  LTR            5' LTR (truncated): truncated 5' long terminal repeat (LTR) from HIV-1
   6495..6620    +  misc_feature   HIV-1 Ψ: packaging signal of human immunodeficiency virus type 1
   6604..6967    +  CDS            HIV-1 gag (fragment): gag protein from human immunodeficiency virus 1; gag
   7113..7346    +  misc_feature   RRE: The Rev response element (RRE) of HIV-1 allows for Rev-dependent mRNA export from the nucleus to the cytoplasm.
   7723..7749    +  CDS            Rev (fragment): human immunodeficiency virus 1 (HIV-1) Rev protein; rev; enhances nuclear export of unspliced and incompletely spliced viral mRNAs
   7753..7993    +  promoter       U6 promoter: RNA polymerase III promoter for human U6 snRNA
   8023..8098    +  misc_RNA       gRNA scaffold: guide RNA scaffold for the Streptococcus pyogenes CRISPR/Cas9 system
   8154..8271    +  misc_feature   cPPT/CTS: central polypurine tract and central termination sequence of HIV-1
>Addgene plasmid #77935 | AAK1 gRNA (BRDN0001146970) | addgene full sequence | sequence record 188684 | Addgene Assembled Sequence
CCCGGGTGCAAAGATGGATAAAGTTTTAAACAGAGAGGAATCTTTGCAGCTAATGGACCTTCTAGGTCTT
GAAAGGAGTGGGAATTGGCTCCGGTGCCCGTCAGTGGGCAGAGCGCACATCGCCCACAGTCCCCGAGAAG
TTGGGGGGAGGGGTCGGCAATTGATCCGGTGCCTAGAGAAGGTGGCGCGGGGTAAACTGGGAAAGTGATG
TCGTGTACTGGCTCCGCCTTTTTCCCGAGGGTGGGGGAGAACCGTATATAAGTGCAGTAGTCGCCGTGAA
CGTTCTTTTTCGCAACGGGTTTGCCGCCAGAACACAGGTAAGTGCCGTGTGTGGTTCCCGCGGGCCTGGC
CTCTTTACGGGTTATGGCCCTTGCGTGCCTTGAATTACTTCCACCTGGCTGCAGTACGTGATTCTTGATC
CCGAGCTTCGGGTTGGAAGTGGGTGGGAGAGTTCGAGGCCTTGCGCTTAAGGAGCCCCTTCGCCTCGTGC
TTGAGTTGAGGCCTGGCCTGGGCGCTGGGGCCGCCGCGTGCGAATCTGGTGGCACCTTCGCGCCTGTCTC
GCTGCTTTCGATAAGTCTCTAGCCATTTAAAATTTTTGATGACCTGCTGCGACGCTTTTTTTCTGGCAAG
ATAGTCTTGTAAATGCGGGCCAAGATCTGCACACTGGTATTTCGGTTTTTGGGGCCGCGGGCGGCGACGG
GGCCCGTGCGTCCCAGCGCACATGTTCGGCGAGGCGGGGCCTGCGAGCGCGGCCACCGAGAATCGGACGG
GGGTAGTCTCAAGCTGGCCGGCCTGCTCTGGTGCCTGGCCTCGCGCCGCCGTGTATCGCCCCGCCCTGGG
CGGCAAGGCTGGCCCGGTCGGCACCAGTTGCGTGAGCGGAAAGATGGCCGCTTCCCGGCCCTGCTGCAGG
GAGCTCAAAATGGAGGACGCGGCGCTCGGGAGAGCGGGCGGGTGAGTCACCCACACAAAGGAAAAGGGCC
TTTCCGTCCTCAGCCGTCGCTTCATGTGACTCCACGGAGTACCGGGCGCCGTCCAGGCACCTCGATTAGT
TCTCGAGCTTTTGGAGTACGTCGTCTTTAGGTTGGGGGGAGGGGTTTTATGCGATGGAGTTTCCCCACAC
TGAGTGGGTGGAGACTGAAGTTAGGCCAGCTTGGCACTTGATGTAATTCTCCTTGGAATTTGCCCTTTTT
GAGTTTGGATCTTGGTTCATTCTCAAGCCTCAGACAGTGGTTCAAAGTTTTTTTCTTCCATTTCAGGTGT
CGTGACGTACGGCCACCATGACCGAGTACAAGCCCACGGTGCGCCTCGCCACCCGCGACGACGTCCCCAG
GGCCGTACGCACCCTCGCCGCCGCGTTCGCCGACTACCCCGCCACGCGCCACACCGTCGATCCGGACCGC
CACATCGAGCGGGTCACCGAGCTGCAAGAACTCTTCCTCACGCGCGTCGGGCTCGACATCGGCAAGGTGT
GGGTCGCGGACGACGGCGCCGCCGTGGCGGTCTGGACCACGCCGGAGAGCGTCGAAGCGGGGGCGGTGTT
CGCCGAGATCGGCCCGCGCATGGCCGAGTTGAGCGGTTCCCGGCTGGCCGCGCAGCAACAGATGGAAGGC
CTCCTGGCGCCGCACCGGCCCAAGGAGCCCGCGTGGTTCCTGGCCACCGTCGGAGTCTCGCCCGACCACC
AGGGCAAGGGTCTGGGCAGCGCCGTCGTGCTCCCCGGAGTGGAGGCGGCCGAGCGCGCCGGGGTGCCCGC
CTTCCTGGAGACCTCCGCGCCCCGCAACCTCCCCTTCTACGAGCGGCTCGGCTTCACCGTCACCGCCGAC
GTCGAGGTGCCCGAAGGACCGCGCACCTGGTGCATGACCCGCAAGCCCGGTGCCTGAACGCGTTAAGTCG
ACAATCAACCTCTGGATTACAAAATTTGTGAAAGATTGACTGGTATTCTTAACTATGTTGCTCCTTTTAC
GCTATGTGGATACGCTGCTTTAATGCCTTTGTATCATGCTATTGCTTCCCGTATGGCTTTCATTTTCTCC
TCCTTGTATAAATCCTGGTTGCTGTCTCTTTATGAGGAGTTGTGGCCCGTTGTCAGGCAACGTGGCGTGG
TGTGCACTGTGTTTGCTGACGCAACCCCCACTGGTTGGGGCATTGCCACCACCTGTCAGCTCCTTTCCGG
GACTTTCGCTTTCCCCCTCCCTATTGCCACGGCGGAACTCATCGCCGCCTGCCTTGCCCGCTGCTGGACA
GGGGCTCGGCTGTTGGGCACTGACAATTCCGTGGTGTTGTCGGGGAAATCATCGTCCTTTCCTTGGCTGC
TCGCCTGTGTTGCCACCTGGATTCTGCGCGGGACGTCCTTCTGCTACGTCCCTTCGGCCCTCAATCCAGC
GGACCTTCCTTCCCGCGGCCTGCTGCCGGCTCTGCGGCCTCTTCCGCGTCTTCGCCTTCGCCCTCAGACG
AGTCGGATCTCCCTTTGGGCCGCCTCCCCGCGTCGACTTTAAGACCAATGACTTACAAGGCAGCTGTAGA
TCTTAGCCACTTTTTAAAAGAAAAGGGGGGACTGGAAGGGCTAATTCACTCCCAACGAAGACAAGATCTG
CTTTTTGCTTGTACTGGGTCTCTCTGGTTAGACCAGATCTGAGCCTGGGAGCTCTCTGGCTAACTAGGGA
ACCCACTGCTTAAGCCTCAATAAAGCTTGCCTTGAGTGCTTCAAGTAGTGTGTGCCCGTCTGTTGTGTGA
CTCTGGTAACTAGAGATCCCTCAGACCCTTTTAGTCAGTGTGGAAAATCTCTAGCAGTACGTATAGTAGT
TCATGTCATCTTATTATTCAGTATTTATAACTTGCAAAGAAATGAATATCAGAGAGTGAGAGGAACTTGT
TTATTGCAGCTTATAATGGTTACAAATAAAGCAATAGCATCACAAATTTCACAAATAAAGCATTTTTTTC
ACTGCATTCTAGTTGTGGTTTGTCCAAACTCATCAATGTATCTTATCATGTCTGGCTCTAGCTATCCCGC
CCCTAACTCCGCCCATCCCGCCCCTAACTCCGCCCAGTTCCGCCCATTCTCCGCCCCATGGCTGACTAAT
TTTTTTTATTTATGCAGAGGCCGAGGCCGCCTCGGCCTCTGAGCTATTCCAGAAGTAGTGAGGAGGCTTT
TTTGGAGGCCTAGGGACGTACCCAATTCGCCCTATAGTGAGTCGTATTACGCGCGCTCACTGGCCGTCGT
TTTACAACGTCGTGACTGGGAAAACCCTGGCGTTACCCAACTTAATCGCCTTGCAGCACATCCCCCTTTC
GCCAGCTGGCGTAATAGCGAAGAGGCCCGCACCGATCGCCCTTCCCAACAGTTGCGCAGCCTGAATGGCG
AATGGG
[124 nt withheld, positions 3367-3490]
C
[91 nt withheld, positions 3492-3582]
A
[49 nt withheld, positions 3584-3632]
CCTTTGACGTTGGAGTCCACGTTCTTT
[37 nt withheld, positions 3660-3696]
ACCCTATCTCGGTCTATTCTTTTGATTTATAAGGGATTTTGCCGATTTCGGCCTATTGGTTAAAAAATGA
GCTGATTTAACAAAAATTTAACGCGAATTTTAACAAAATATTAACGCTTACAATTTAGGTGGCACTTTTC
GGGGAAATGTGCGCGGAACCCCTATTTGTTTATTTTTCTAAATACATTCAAATATGTATCCGCTCATGAG
ACAATAACCCTGATAAATGCTTCAATAATATTGAAAAAGGAAGAGTATGAGTATTCAACATTTCCGTGTC
GCCCTTATTCCCTTTTTTGCGGCATTTTGCCTTCCTGTTTTTGCTCACCCAGAAACGCTGGTGAAAGTAA
AAGATGCTGAAGATCAGTTGGGTGCACGAGTGGGTTACATCGAACTGGATCTCAACAGCGGTAAGATCCT
TGAGAGTTTTCGCCCCGAAGAACGTTTTCCAATGATGAGCACTTTTAAAGTTCTGCTATGTGGCGCGGTA
TTATCCCGTATTGACGCCGGGCAAGAGCAACTCGGTCGCCGCATACACTATTCTCAGAATGACTTGGTTG
AGTACTCACCAGTCACAGAAAAGCATCTTACGGATGGCATGACAGTAAGAGAATTATGCAGTGCTGCCAT
AACCATGAGTGATAACACTGCGGCCAACTTACTTCTGACAACGATCGGAGGACCGAAGGAGCTAACCGCT
TTTTTGCACAACATGGGGGATCATGTAACTCGCCTTGATCGTTGGGAACCGGAGCTGAATGAAGCCATAC
CAAACGACGAGCGTGACACCACGATGCCTGTAGCAATGGCAACAACGTTGCGCAAACTATTAACTGGCGA
ACTACTTACTCTAGCTTCCCGGCAACAATTAATAGACTGGATGGAGGCGGATAAAGTTGCAGGACCACTT
CTGCGCTCGGCCCTTCCGGCTGGCTGGTTTATTGCTGATAAATCTGGAGCCGGTGAGCGTGGGTCTCGCG
GTATCATTGCAGCACTGGGGCCAGATGGTAAGCCCTCCCGTATCGTAGTTATCTACACGACGGGGAGTCA
GGCAACTATGGATGAACGAAATAGACAGATCGCTGAGATAGGTGCCTCACTGATTAAGCATTGGTAACTG
TCAGACCAAGTTTACTCATATATACTTTAGATTGATTTAAAACTTCATTTTTAATTTAAAAGGATCTAGG
TGAAGATCCTTTTTGATAATCTCATGACCAAAATCCCTTAACGTGAGTTTTCGTTCCACTGAGCGTCAGA
CCCCGTAGAAAAGATCAAAGGATCTTCTTGAGATCCTTTTTTTCTGCGCGTAATCTGCTGCTTGCAAACA
AAAAAACCACCGCTACCAGCGGTGGTTTGTTTGCCGGATCAAGAGCTACCAACTCTTTTTCCGAAGGTAA
CTGGCTTCAGCAGAGCGCAGATACCAAATACTGTTCTTCTAGTGTAGCCGTAGTTAGGCCACCACTTCAA
GAACTCTGTAGCACCGCCTACATACCTCGCTCTGCTAATCCTGTTACCAGTGGCTGCTGCCAGTGGCGAT
AAGTCGTGTCTTACCGGGTTGGACTCAAGACGATAGTTACCGGATAAGGCGCAGCGGTCGGGCTGAACGG
GGGGTTCGTGCACACAGCCCAGCTTGGAGCGAACGACCTACACCGAACTGAGATACCTACAGCGTGAGCT
ATGAGAAAGCGCCACGCTTCCCGAAGGGAGAAAGGCGGACAGGTATCCGGTAAGCGGCAGGGTCGGAACA
GGAGAGCGCACGAGGGAGCTTCCAGGGGGAAACGCCTGGTATCTTTATAGTCCTGTCGGGTTTCGCCACC
TCTGACTTGAGCGTCGATTTTTGTGATGCTCGTCAGGGGGGCGGAGCCTATGGAAAAACGCCAGCAACGC
GGCCTTTTTACGGTTCCTGGCCTTTTGCTGGCCTTTTGCTCACATGTTCTTTCCTGCGTTATCCCCTGAT
TCTGTGGATAACCGTATTACCGCCTTTGAGTGAGCTGATACCGCTCGCCGCAGCCGAACGACCGAGCGCA
GCGAGTCAGTGAGCGAGGAAGCGGAAGAGCGCCCAATACGCAAACCGCCTCTCCCCGCGCGTTGGCCGAT
TCATTAATGCAGCTGGCACGACAGGTTTCCCGACTGGAAAGCGGGCAGTGAGCGCAACGCAATTAATGTG
AGTTAGCTCACTCATTAGGCACCCCAGGCTTTACACTTTATGCTTCCGGCTCGTATGTTGTGTGGAATTG
TGAGCGGATAACAATTTCACACAGGAAACAGCTATGACCATGATTACGCCAAGCGCGCAATTAACCCTCA
CTAAAGGGAACAAAAGCTGGAGCTGCAAGCTTAATGTAGTCTTATGCAATACTCTTGTAGTCTTGCAACA
TGGTAACGATGAGTTAGCAACATGCCTTACAAGGAGAGAAAAAGCACCGTGCATGCCGATTGGTGGAAGT
AAGGTGGTACGATCGTGCCTTATTAGGAAGGCAACAGACGGGTCTGACATGGATTGGACGAACCACTGAA
TTGCCGCATTGCAGAGATATTGTATTTAAGTGCCTAGCTCGATACATAAACGGGTCTCTCTGGTTAGACC
AGATCTGAGCCTGGGAGCTCTCTGGCTAACTAGGGAACCCACTGCTTAAGCCTCAATAAAGCTTGCCTTG
AGTGCTTCAAGTAGTGTGTGCCCGTCTGTTGTGTGACTCTGGTAACTAGAGATCCCTCAGACCCTTTTAG
TCAGTGTGGAAAATCTCTAGCAGTGGCGCCCGAACAGGGACTTGAAAGCGAAAGGGAAACCAGAGGAGCT
CTCTCGACGCAGGACTCGGCTTGCTGAAGCGCGCACGGCAAGAGGCGAGGGGCGGCGACTGGTGAGTACG
CCAAAAATTTTGACTAGCGGAGGCTAGAAGGAGAGAGATGGGTGCGAGAGCGTCAGTATTAAGCGGGGGA
GAATTAGATCGCGATGGGAAAAAATTCGGTTAAGGCCAGGGGGAAAGAAAAAATATAAATTAAAACATAT
AGTATGGGCAAGCAGGGAGCTAGAACGATTCGCAGTTAATCCTGGCCTGTTAGAAACATCAGAAGGCTGT
AGACAAATACTGGGACAGCTACAACCATCCCTTCAGACAGGATCAGAAGAACTTAGATCATTATATAATA
CAGTAGCAACCCTCTATTGTGTGCATCAAAGGATAGAGATAAAAGACACCAAGGAAGCTTTAGACAAGAT
AGAGGAAGAGCAAAACAAAAGTAAGACCACCGCACAGCAAGCGGCCGCTGATCTTCAGACCTGGAGGAGG
AGATATGAGGGACAATTGGAGAAGTGAATTATATAAATATAAAGTAGTAAAAATTGAACCATTAGGAGTA
GCACCCACCAAGGCAAAGAGAAGAGTGGTGCAGAGAGAAAAAAGAGCAGTGGGAATAGGAGCTTTGTTCC
TTGGGTTCTTGGGAGCAGCAGGAAGCACTATGGGCGCAGCGTCAATGACGCTGACGGTACAGGCCAGACA
ATTATTGTCTGGTATAGTGCAGCAGCAGAACAATTTGCTGAGGGCTATTGAGGCGCAACAGCATCTGTTG
CAACTCACAGTCTGGGGCATCAAGCAGCTCCAGGCAAGAATCCTGGCTGTGGAAAGATACCTAAAGGATC
AACAGCTCCTGGGGATTTGGGGTTGCTCTGGAAAACTCATTTGCACCACTGCTGTGCCTTGGAATGCTAG
TTGGAGTAATAAATCTCTGGAACAGATTTGGAATCACACGACCTGGATGGAGTGGGACAGAGAAATTAAC
AATTACACAAGCTTAATACACTCCTTAATTGAAGAATCGCAAAACCAGCAAGAAAAGAATGAACAAGAAT
TATTGGAATTAGATAAATGGGCAAGTTTGTGGAATTGGTTTAACATAACAAATTGGCTGTGGTATATAAA
ATTATTCATAATGATAGTAGGAGGCTTGGTAGGTTTAAGAATAGTTTTTGCTGTACTTTCTATAGTGAAT
AGAGTTAGGCAGGGATATTCACCATTATCGTTTCAGACCCACCTCCCAACCCCGAGGGGACCCAGAGAGG
GCCTATTTCCCATGATTCCTTCATATTTGCATATACGATACAAGGCTGTTAGAGAGATAATTAGAATTAA
TTTGACTGTAAACACAAAGATATTAGTACAAAATACGTGACGTAGAAAGTAATAATTTCTTGGGTAGTTT
GCAGTTTTAAAATTATGTTTTAAAATGGACTATCATATGCTTACCGTAACTTGAAAGTATTTCGATTTCT
TGGCTTTATATATCTTGTGGAAAGGACGAAACACCGCAAAAGGCCGGATATTTACCGTTTTAGAGCTAGA
AATAGCAAGTTAAAATAAGGCTAGTCCGTTATCAACTTGAAAAAGTGGCACCGAGTCGGTGCTTTTTTAA
GCTTGGCGTAACTAGATCTTGAGACAAATGGCAGTATTCATCCACAATTTTAAAAGAAAAGGGGGGATTG
GGGGGTACAGTGCAGGGGAAAGAATAGTAGACATAATAGCAACAGACATACAAACTAAAGAATTACAAAA
ACAAATTACAAAAATTCAAAATTTTCGGGTTTATTACAGGGACAGCAGAGATCCACTTTGGCGCCGGCTC
GAGGGGG
