>Addgene plasmid #77935 | AAK1 gRNA (BRDN0001146970) | depositor partial sequence | sequence record 145395 | Target Sequence
CAAAAGGCCGGATATTTACC
