>Addgene plasmid #77935 | AAK1 gRNA (BRDN0001146970) | addgene partial sequence | sequence record 188683 | hU6-F
TACGTGACGTAGAAAGTAATAATTTCTTGGGTAGTTTGCAGTTTTAAAATTATGTTTTAAAATGGACTAT
CATATGCTTACCGTAACTTGAAAGTATTTCGATTTCTTGGCTTTATATATCTTGTGGAAAGGACGAAACA
CCGCAAAAGGCCGGATATTTACCGTTTTAGAGCTAGAAATAGCAAGTTAAAATAAGGCTAGTCCGTTATC
AACTTGAAAAAGTGGCACCGAGTCGGTGCTTTTTTAAGCTTGGCGTAACTAGATCTTGAGACAAATGGCA
GTATTCATCCACAATTTTAAAAGAAAAGGGGGGATTGGGGGGTACAGTGCAGGGGAAAGAATAGTAGACA
TAATAGCAACAGACATACAAACTAAAGAATTACAAAAACAAATTACAAAAATTCAAAATTTTCGGGTTTA
TTACAGGGACAGCAGAGATCCACTTTGGCGCCGGCTCGAGGGGGCCCGGGTGCAAAGATGGATAAAGTTT
TAAACAGAGAGGAATCTTTGCAGCTAATGGACCTTCTAGGTCTTGAAAGGAGTGGGAATTGGCTCCGGTG
CCCGTCAGTG
